Addgene plasmid #72960: pBP-ORF-eGFP
Purpose: Level 0 Entry vector" ORF - eGFP "
Depositing lab: Paul Freemont. Depositing organization: Imperial College London. Publication: EcoFlex: A Multifunctional MoClo Kit for E. coli Synthetic Biology. Moore SJ, Lai HE, Kelwick RJ, Chee SM, Bell DJ, Polizzi KM, Freemont PS. ACS Synth Biol. 2016 May 2. 10.1021/acssynbio.6b00031 PubMed 27096716.
Backbone
  Vector backbone: pSB1C3
  Backbone manufacturer: iGEM
  Backbone size w/o insert (bp): 2826
  Vector type: Synthetic Biology
Growth in bacteria
  Bacterial resistance: Chloramphenicol, 25 μg/mL
  Growth temperature: 37°C
  Growth strain: JM109
  Copy number: High Copy
Gene/Insert
  Gene/Insert name: Enhanced green flourescent protein (eGFP)
  Species: Synthetic
  Mutation: CAT gene - C435G (nucleotide) - silent mutagenesis to remove BsmBI site
  Cloning method: Restriction Enzyme; 5′ cloning site Unknown (unknown if destroyed); 3′ cloning site Unknown (unknown if destroyed)
  Sequencing primers: 5′ VF2 (5' tgccacctgacgtctaagaa 3'); 3′ VR (5' attaccgcctttgagtgagc 3')
Terms and licenses: Academic/Nonprofit Terms; Industry Terms: Not Available to Industry
How to cite: pBP-ORF-eGFP was a gift from Paul Freemont (Addgene plasmid # 72960 ; http://n2t.net/addgene:72960 ; RRID:Addgene_72960)
