[The description below was written by a language model from this plasmid's Addgene catalogue record and pLannotate feature annotations shown in this document.]
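Description:
pBP-ORF-eGFP is a Level 0 entry vector from the EcoFlex modular cloning (MoClo) kit for E. coli synthetic biology. It holds an enhanced green fluorescent protein coding sequence as a standardised "ORF" part. It is built on the iGEM pSB1C3 backbone and is propagated in E. coli from a high-copy ColE1/pUC-type origin. Selection is by chloramphenicol, through a cat (chloramphenicol acetyltransferase) gene driven by its own promoter and followed by the lambda t0 terminator. The record notes a silent C435G change in the cat gene that removes a BsmBI site. This edit presumably keeps the backbone compatible with Type IIS restriction-based assembly, in which internal sites for the assembly enzymes must be absent.

The annotated sequence is 2,808 nt and carries one roughly 714-nt fluorescent protein open reading frame near its start. The automated annotation labels this ORF "hfriFP", whereas the catalogue entry gives the insert as synthetic eGFP; this is most likely a database best-match label rather than a different insert, but the table alone cannot confirm that. No promoter or ribosome binding site is annotated upstream of the ORF. That fits a Level 0 part, which is not meant to be expressed on its own but to be combined with separate promoter, RBS and terminator parts in higher-level assemblies. The other features come from the pSB1C3 scaffold: a his operon terminator downstream of the insert, a putative bacterial terminator and a BioBrick prefix remnant, which insulate the cloning region from backbone transcription. The flanking cloning sites are recorded as unknown. The part is typically used as a fluorescent reporter ORF when building and testing EcoFlex transcription units.
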