Features (pLannotate 1.2.2; 8 found; start..end, strand, type, name):
      4..717     +  CDS            hfriFP: hfriFP is a fluorescent protein published in 2013, derived from Herbaspirillum frisingense.
    754..811     +  terminator     his operon terminator: This putative transcriptin terminator from the E. coli his operon has a 2-bp deletion introduced during synthesis. Its efficiency has not been determined.
   1006..1594    -  rep_origin     ori: high-copy-number ColE1/pMB1/pBR322/pUC origin of replication
   1777..1871    -  terminator     lambda t0 terminator: transcription terminator from phage lambda
   1895..2551    -  CDS            cat: CAT_ECOLX - Experimental evidence at protein level: Swiss-Prot protein existence level 1. This enzyme is an effector of chloramphenicol resistance in bacteria. From Escherichia coli. This protein is used as a marker in many commonly used cloning vectors, such as pACYC184.
   2552..2649    -  promoter       cat promoter: promoter of the E. coli cat gene encoding chloramphenicol acetyltransferase
   2735..2778    -  terminator     bacterial terminator: putative bacterial transcription terminator
   2781..2802    +  misc_feature   BioBrick prefix: BioBrick prefix for parts that do not start with "ATG"
>Addgene plasmid #72960 | pBP-ORF-eGFP | depositor full sequence | sequence record 447499 | pBP-ORF-eGFP sequence 2808 bps
CATATGCGTAAAGGAGAAGAACTTTTCACTGGAGTTGTCCCAATTCTTGTTGAATTAGATGGTGATGTTA
ATGGGCACAAATTTTCTGTCAGTGGAGAGGGTGAAGGTGATGCAACATACGGAAAACTTACCCTTAAATT
TATTTGCACTACTGGAAAACTACCTGTTCCATGGCCAACACTTGTCACTACTTTCGGTTATGGTGTTCAA
TGCTTTGCGAGATACCCAGATCATATGAAACAGCATGACTTTTTCAAGAGTGCCATGCCCGAAGGTTATG
TACAGGAAAGAACTATATTTTTCAAAGATGACGGGAACTACAAGACACGTGCTGAAGTCAAGTTTGAAGG
TGATACCCTTGTTAATAGAATCGAGTTAAAAGGTATTGATTTTAAAGAAGATGGAAACATTCTTGGACAC
AAATTGGAATACAACTATAACTCACACAATGTATACATCATGGCAGACAAACAAAAGAATGGAATCAAAG
TTAACTTCAAAATTAGACACAACATTGAAGATGGAAGCGTTCAACTAGCAGACCATTATCAACAAAATAC
TCCAATTGGCGATGGCCCTGTCCTTTTACCAGACAACCATTACCTGTCCACACAATCTGCCCTTTCGAAA
GATCCCAACGAAAAGAGAGATCACATGGTCCTTCTTGAGTTTGTAACAGCTGCTGGGATTACACATGGCA
TGGATGAACTATACAAATAATCGAAGAGACCCATGCCGTCTCATTAGCTGCAGTCCGGCAAAAAAGGGCA
AGGTGTCACCACCCTGCCCTTTTTCTTTAAAACCGAAAAGATTACTTCGCGTTATGCAGGCTTCCTCGCT
CACTGACTCGCTGCGCTCGGTCGTTCGGCTGCGGCGAGCGGTATCAGCTCACTCAAAGGCGGTAATACGG
TTATCCACAGAATCAGGGGATAACGCAGGAAAGAACATGTGAGCAAAAGGCCAGCAAAAGGCCAGGAACC
GTAAAAAGGCCGCGTTGCTGGCGTTTTTCCACAGGCTCCGCCCCCCTGACGAGCATCACAAAAATCGACG
CTCAAGTCAGAGGTGGCGAAACCCGACAGGACTATAAAGATACCAGGCGTTTCCCCCTGGAAGCTCCCTC
GTGCGCTCTCCTGTTCCGACCCTGCCGCTTACCGGATACCTGTCCGCCTTTCTCCCTTCGGGAAGCGTGG
CGCTTTCTCATAGCTCACGCTGTAGGTATCTCAGTTCGGTGTAGGTCGTTCGCTCCAAGCTGGGCTGTGT
GCACGAACCCCCCGTTCAGCCCGACCGCTGCGCCTTATCCGGTAACTATCGTCTTGAGTCCAACCCGGTA
AGACACGACTTATCGCCACTGGCAGCAGCCACTGGTAACAGGATTAGCAGAGCGAGGTATGTAGGCGGTG
CTACAGAGTTCTTGAAGTGGTGGCCTAACTACGGCTACACTAGAAGAACAGTATTTGGTATCTGCGCTCT
GCTGAAGCCAGTTACCTTCGGAAAAAGAGTTGGTAGCTCTTGATCCGGCAAACAAACCACCGCTGGTAGC
GGTGGTTTTTTTGTTTGCAAGCAGCAGATTACGCGCAGAAAAAAAGGATCTCAAGAAGATCCTTTGATCT
TTTCTACGGGGTCTGACGCTCAGTGGAACGAAAACTCACGTTAAGGGATTTTGGTCATGAGATTATCAAA
AAGGATCTTCACCTAGATCCTTTTAAATTAAAAATGAAGTTTTAAATCAATCTAAAGTATATATGAGTAA
ACTTGGTCTGACAGCTCGAGGCTTGGATTCTCACCAATAAAAAACGCCCGGCGGCAACCGAGCGTTCTGA
ACAAATCCAGATGGAGTTCTGAGGTCATTACTGGATCTATCAACAGGAGTCCAAGCGAGCTCGATATCAA
ATTACGCCCCGCCCTGCCACTCATCGCAGTACTGTTGTAATTCATTAAGCATTCTGCCGACATGGAAGCC
ATCACAAACGGCATGATGAACCTGAATCGCCAGCGGCATCAGCACCTTGTCGCCTTGCGTATAATATTTG
CCCATGGTGAAAACGGGGGCGAAGAAGTTGTCCATATTGGCCACGTTTAAATCAAAACTGGTGAAACTCA
CCCAGGGATTGGCTGACACGAAAAACATATTCTCAATAAACCCTTTAGGGAAATAGGCCAGGTTTTCACC
GTAACACGCCACATCTTGCGAATATATGTGTAGAAACTGCCGGAAATCGTCGTGGTATTCACTCCAGAGC
GATGAAAACGTTTCAGTTTGCTCATGGAAAACGGTGTAACAAGGGTGAACACTATCCCATATCACCAGCT
CACCGTCTTTCATTGCCATACGAAATTCCGGATGAGCATTCATCAGGCGGGCAAGAATGTGAATAAAGGC
CGGATAAAACTTGTGCTTATTTTTCTTTACGGTCTTTAAAAAGGCCGTAATATCCAGCTGAACGGTCTGG
TTATAGGTACATTGAGCAACTGACTGAAATGCCTCAAAATGTTCTTTACGATGCCATTGGGATATATCAA
CGGTGGTATATCCAGTGATTTTTTTCTCCATTTTAGCTTCCTTAGCTCCTGAAAATCTCGATAACTCAAA
AAATACGCCCGGTAGTGATCTTATTTCATTATGGTGAAAGTTGGAACCTCTTACGTGCCCGATCAACTCG
AGTGCCACCTGACGTCTAAGAAACCATTATTATCATGACATTAACCTATAAAAATAGGCGTATCACGAGG
CAGAATTTCAGATAAAAAAAATCCTTAGCTTTCGCTAAGGATGATTTCTGGAATTCGCGGCCGCTTCTAG
AGGTCTCA
