>Addgene plasmid #72960 | pBP-ORF-eGFP | depositor partial sequence | sequence record 133805 | Backbone pBP-ORF
GGTCTCACATATGCGTAAAGGAGAAGAACTTTTCACTGGAGTTGTCCCAATTCTTGTTGAATTAGATGGT
GATGTTAATGGGCACAAATTTTCTGTCAGTGGAGAGGGTGAAGGTGATGCAACATACGGAAAACTTACCC
TTAAATTTATTTGCACTACTGGAAAACTACCTGTTCCATGGCCAACACTTGTCACTACTTTCGGTTATGG
TGTTCAATGCTTTGCGAGATACCCAGATCATATGAAACAGCATGACTTTTTCAAGAGTGCCATGCCCGAA
GGTTATGTACAGGAAAGAACTATATTTTTCAAAGATGACGGGAACTACAAGACACGTGCTGAAGTCAAGT
TTGAAGGTGATACCCTTGTTAATAGAATCGAGTTAAAAGGTATTGATTTTAAAGAAGATGGAAACATTCT
TGGACACAAATTGGAATACAACTATAACTCACACAATGTATACATCATGGCAGACAAACAAAAGAATGGA
ATCAAAGTTAACTTCAAAATTAGACACAACATTGAAGATGGAAGCGTTCAACTAGCAGACCATTATCAAC
AAAATACTCCAATTGGCGATGGCCCTGTCCTTTTACCAGACAACCATTACCTGTCCACACAATCTGCCCT
TTCGAAAGATCCCAACGAAAAGAGAGATCACATGGTCCTTCTTGAGTTTGTAACAGCTGCTGGGATTACA
CATGGCATGGATGAACTATACAAATAATCGAAGAGACC
