>Addgene plasmid #72960 | pBP-ORF-eGFP | addgene partial sequence | sequence record 140568 | RNAde-BB-1F 5'-tgccacctgacgtctaagaa-3'
ATAGGCGTATCACGAGGCAGAATTTCAGATAAAAAAAATCCTTAGCTTTCGCTAAGGATGATTTCTGGAA
TTCGCGGCCGCTTCTAGAATCTAGAGACGCATAGGTCTCACATATGCGTAAAGGAGAAGAACTTTTCACT
GGAGTTGTCCCAATTCTTGTTGAATTAGATGGTGATGTTAATGGGCACAAATTTTCTGTCAGTGGAGAGG
GTGAAGGTGATGCAACATACGGAAAACTTACCCTTAAATTTATTTGCACTACTGGAAAACTACCTGTTCC
ATGGCCAACACTTGTCACTACTTTCGGTTATGGTGTTCAATGCTTTGCGAGATACCCAGATCATATGAAA
CAGCATGACTTTTTCAAGAGTGCCATGCCCGAAGGTTATGTACAGGAAAGAACTATATTTTTCAAAGATG
ACGGGAACTACAAGACACGTGCTGAAGTCAAGTTTGAAGGTGATACCCTTGTTAATAGAATCGAGTTAAA
AGGTATTGATTTTAAAGAAGATGGAAACATTCTTGGACACAAATTGGAATACAACTATAACTCACACAAT
GTATACATCATGGCAGACAAACAAAAGAATGGAATCAAAGTTAACTTCAAAATTAGACACAACATTGAAG
ATGGAAGCGTTCAACTAGCAGACCATTATCAACAAAATACTCCAATTGGCGATGGCCCTGTCCTTTTACC
AGACAACCATTACCTGTCCACACAATCTGCCCTTTCGAAAGATCCCAACGAAAAGAGAGATCACATGGTC
CTTCTTGAGTTTGTAACAGCTGCTGGGATTACACATGGCATGGATGAACTATACAAATAATCGAAGAGAC
CCATGCCGTCTCATTAGCTGCAGTCCGGCAAA
