>Addgene plasmid #72960 | pBP-ORF-eGFP | addgene partial sequence | sequence record 141375 | RNAde-BB-2R 5'-attaccgcctttgagtgagc -3'
GCAGCGAGTCAGTGAGCGAGGAAGCCTGCATAACGCGAAGTAATCTTTTCGGTTTTAAAGAAAAAGGGCA
GGGTGGTGACACCTTGCCCTTTTTTGCCGGACTGCAGCTAATGAGACGGCATGGGTCTCTTCGATTATTT
GTATAGTTCATCCATGCCATGTGTAATCCCAGCAGCTGTTACAAACTCAAGAAGGACCATGTGATCTCTC
TTTTCGTTGGGATCTTTCGAAAGGGCAGATTGTGTGGACAGGTAATGGTTGTCTGGTAAAAGGACAGGGC
CATCGCCAATTGGAGTATTTTGTTGATAATGGTCTGCTAGTTGAACGCTTCCATCTTCAATGTTGTGTCT
AATTTTGAAGTTAACTTTGATTCCATTCTTTTGTTTGTCTGCCATGATGTATACATTGTGTGAGTTATAG
TTGTATTCCAATTTGTGTCCAAGAATGTTTCCATCTTCTTTAAAATCAATACCTTTTAACTCGATTCTAT
TAACAAGGGTATCACCTTCAAACTTGACTTCAGCACGTGTCTTGTAGTTCCCGTCATCTTTGAAAAATAT
AGTTCTTTCCTGTACATAACCTTCGGGCATGGCACTCTTGAAAAAGTCATGCTGTTTCATATGATCTGGG
TATCTCGCAAAGCATTGAACACCATAACCGAAAGTAGTGACAAGTGTTGGCCATGGAACAGGTAGTTTTC
CAGTAGTGCAAATAAATTTAAGGGTAAGTTTTCCGTATGTTGCATCACCTTCACCCTCTCCACTGACAGA
AAATTTGTGCCCATTAACATCACCATCTAATTCAACAAGAATTGGGACAACTCCAGTGAAAAGTTCTTCT
C
